>Addgene plasmid #162726 | pX330 NLC-FKBP-Cas9 | addgene full sequence | sequence record 320073 | Addgene NGS Result
GAGGGCCTATTTCCCATGATTCCTTCATATTTGCATATACGATACAAGGCTGTTAGAGAGATAATTGGAA
TTAATTTGACTGTAAACACAAAGATATTAGTACAAAATACGTGACGTAGAAAGTAATAATTTCTTGGGTA
GTTTGCAGTTTTAAAATTATGTTTTAAAATGGACTATCATATGCTTACCGTAACTTGAAAGTATTTCGAT
TTCTTGGCTTTATATATCTTGTGGAAAGGACGAAACACCGGGTCTTCGAGAAGACCTGTTTTAGAGCTAG
AAATAGCAAGTTAAAATAAGGCTAGTCCGTTATCAACTTGAAAAAGTGGCACCGAGTCGGTGCTTTTTTG
TTTTAGAGCTAGAAATAGCAAGTTAAAATAAGGCTAGTCCGTTTTTAGCGCGTGCGCCAATTCTGCAGAC
AAATGGCTCTAGAGGTACCCGTTACATAACTTACGGTAAATGGCCCGCCTGGCTGACCGCCCAACGACCC
CCGCCCATTGACGTCAATAGTAACGCCAATAGGGACTTTCCATTGACGTCAATGGGTGGAGTATTTACGG
TAAACTGCCCACTTGGCAGTACATCAAGTGTATCATATGCCAAGTACGCCCCCTATTGACGTCAATGACG
GTAAATGGCCCGCCTGGCATTGTGCCCAGTACATGACCTTATGGGACTTTCCTACTTGGCAGTACATCTA
CGTATTAGTCATCGCTATTACCATGGTCGAGGTGAGCCCCACGTTCTGCTTCACTCTCCCCATCTCCCCC
CCCTCCCCACCCCCAATTTTGTATTTATTTATTTTTTAATTATTTTGTGCAGCGATGGGGGCGAGGGGCG
GGGCGGGGCGAGGCGGAGAGGTGCGGCGGSRGGGCGAGGGGCGGGGCGGGGCGAGGCGGAGAGGTGCGGC
GGCAGCCAATCAGAGCGGCGCGCTCCGAAAGTTTCCTTTTATGGCGAGGCGGCGGCGGCGGCGGCCCTAT
AAAAAGCGAAGCGCGCGGCGGGCGGGAGTCGCTGCGCGCTGCCTTCGCCCCGTGCCCCGCTCCGCCGCCG
CCTCGCGCCGCCCGCCCCGGCTCTGACTGACCGCGTTACTCCCACAGGTGAGCGGGCGGGACGGCCCTTC
TCCTCCGGGCTGTAATTAGCTGAGCAAGAGGTAAGGGTTTAAGGGATGGTTGGTTGGTGGGGTATTAATG
TTTAATTACCTGGAGCACCTGCCTGAAATCACTTTTTTTCAGGTTGGACCGGTGCCACCATGGACTATAA
GGACCACGACGGAGACTACAAGGATCATGATATTGATTACAAAGACGATGACGATAAGATGGCCCCAAAG
AAGAAGCGGAAGGTCGGTATCCACGGAGTCCCAGCAGCCGGATCCGGAGTGCAGGTGGAAACCATCTCCC
CAGGAGACGGGCGCACCTTCCCCAAGCGCGGCCAGACCTGCGTGGTGCACTACACCGGGATGCTTGAAGA
TGGAAAGAAAGTTGATTCCTCCCGGGACAGAAACAAGCCCTTTAAGTTTATGCTAGGCAAGCAGGAGGTG
ATCCGAGGCTGGGAAGAAGGGGTTGCCCAGATGAGTGTGGGTCAGAGAGCCAAACTGACTATATCTCCAG
ATTATGCCTATGGTGCCACTGGGCACCCAGGCATCATCCCACCACATGCCACTCTCGTCTTCGATGTGGA
GCTTCTAAAACTGGAAGACAAGAAGTACAGCATCGGCCTGGACATCGGCACCAACTCTGTGGGCTGGGCC
GTGATCACCGACGAGTACAAGGTGCCCAGCAAGAAATTCAAGGTGCTGGGCAACACCGACCGGCACAGCA
TCAAGAAGAACCTGATCGGAGCCCTGCTGTTCGACAGCGGCGAAACAGCCGAGGCCACCCGGCTGAAGAG
AACCGCCAGAAGAAGATACACCAGACGGAAGAACCGGATCTGCTATCTGCAAGAGATCTTCAGCAACGAG
ATGGCCAAGGTGGACGACAGCTTCTTCCACAGACTGGAAGAGTCCTTCCTGGTGGAAGAGGATAAGAAGC
ACGAGCGGCACCCCATCTTCGGCAACATCGTGGACGAGGTGGCCTACCACGAGAAGTACCCCACCATCTA
CCACCTGAGAAAGAAACTGGTGGACAGCACCGACAAGGCCGACCTGCGGCTGATCTATCTGGCCCTGGCC
CACATGATCAAGTTCCGGGGCCACTTCCTGATCGAGGGCGACCTGAACCCCGACAACAGCGACGTGGACA
AGCTGTTCATCCAGCTGGTGCAGACCTACAACCAGCTGTTCGAGGAAAACCCCATCAACGCCAGCGGCGT
GGACGCCAAGGCCATCCTGTCTGCCAGACTGAGCAAGAGCAGACGGCTGGAAAATCTGATCGCCCAGCTG
CCCGGCGGAAGTGGCAGCGGAGTGCAGGTGGAAACCATCTCCCCAGGAGACGGGCGCACCTTCCCCAAGC
GCGGCCAGACCTGCGTGGTGCACTACACCGGGATGCTTGAAGATGGAAAGAAAGTTGATTCCTCCCGGGA
CAGAAACAAGCCCTTTAAGTTTATGCTAGGCAAGCAGGAGGTGATCCGAGGCTGGGAAGAAGGGGTTGCC
CAGATGAGTGTGGGTCAGAGAGCCAAACTGACTATATCTCCAGATTATGCCTATGGTGCCACTGGGCACC
CAGGCATCATCCCACCACATGCCACTCTCGTCTTCGATGTGGAGCTTCTAAAACTGGAAGGCAGTGGAAG
CGAGAAGAAGAATGGCCTGTTCGGAAACCTGATTGCCCTGAGCCTGGGCCTGACCCCCAACTTCAAGAGC
AACTTCGACCTGGCCGAGGATGCCAAACTGCAGCTGAGCAAGGACACCTACGACGACGACCTGGACAACC
TGCTGGCCCAGATCGGCGACCAGTACGCCGACCTGTTTCTGGCCGCCAAGAACCTGTCCGACGCCATCCT
GCTGAGCGACATCCTGAGAGTGAACACCGAGATCACCAAGGCCCCCCTGAGCGCCTCTATGATCAAGAGA
TACGACGAGCACCACCAGGACCTGACCCTGCTGAAAGCTCTCGTGCGGCAGCAGCTGCCTGAGAAGTACA
AAGAGATTTTCTTCGACCAGAGCAAGAACGGCTACGCCGGCTACATTGACGGCGGAGCCAGCCAGGAAGA
GTTCTACAAGTTCATCAAGCCCATCCTGGAAAAGATGGACGGCACCGAGGAACTGCTCGTGAAGCTGAAC
AGAGAGGACCTGCTGCGGAAGCAGCGGACCTTCGACAACGGCAGCATCCCCCACCAGATCCACCTGGGAG
AGCTGCACGCCATTCTGCGGCGGCAGGAAGATTTTTACCCATTCCTGAAGGACAACCGGGAAAAGATCGA
GAAGATCCTGACCTTCCGCATCCCCTACTACGTGGGCCCTCTGGCCAGGGGAAACAGCAGATTCGCCTGG
ATGACCAGAAAGAGCGAGGAAACCATCACCCCCTGGAACTTCGAGGAAGTGGTGGACAAGGGCGCTTCCG
CCCAGAGCTTCATCGAGCGGATGACCAACTTCGATAAGAACCTGCCCAACGAGAAGGTGCTGCCCAAGCA
CAGCCTGCTGTACGAGTACTTCACCGTGTATAACGAGCTGACCAAAGTGAAATACGTGACCGAGGGAATG
AGAAAGCCCGCCTTCCTGAGCGGCGAGCAGAAAAAGGCCATCGTGGACCTGCTGTTCAAGACCAACCGGA
AAGTGACCGTGAAGCAGCTGAAAGAGGACTACTTCAAGAAAATCGAGTGCTTCGACTCCGTGGAAATCTC
CGGCGTGGAAGATCGGTTCAACGCCTCCCTGGGCACATACCACGATCTGCTGAAAATTATCAAGGACAAG
GACTTCCTGGACAATGAGGAAAACGAGGACATTCTGGAAGATATCGTGCTGACCCTGACACTGTTTGAGG
ACAGAGAGATGATCGAGGAACGGCTGAAAACCTATGCCCACCTGTTCGACGACAAAGTGATGAAGCAGCT
GAAGCGGCGGAGATACACCGGCTGGGGCAGGCTGAGCCGGAAGCTGATCAACGGCATCCGGGACAAGCAG
TCCGGCAAGACAATCCTGGATTTCCTGAAGTCCGACGGCTTCGCCAACAGAAACTTCATGCAGCTGATCC
ACGACGACAGCCTGACCTTTAAAGAGGACATCCAGAAAGCCCAGGTGTCCGGCCAGGGCGATAGCCTGCA
CGAGCACATTGCCAATCTGGCCGGCAGCCCCGCCATTAAGAAGGGCATCCTGCAGACAGTGAAGGTGGTG
GACGAGCTCGTGAAAGTGATGGGCCGGCACAAGCCCGAGAACATCGTGATCGAAATGGCCAGAGAGAACC
AGACCACCCAGAAGGGACAGAAGAACAGCCGCGAGAGAATGAAGCGGATCGAAGAGGGCATCAAAGAGCT
GGGCAGCCAGATCCTGAAAGAACACCCCGTGGAAAACACCCAGCTGCAGAACGAGAAGCTGTACCTGTAC
TACCTGCAGAATGGGCGGGATATGTACGTGGACCAGGAACTGGACATCAACCGGCTGTCCGACTACGATG
TGGACCATATCGTGCCTCAGAGCTTTCTGAAGGACGACTCCATCGACAACAAGGTGCTGACCAGAAGCGA
CAAGAACCGGGGCAAGAGCGACAACGTGCCCTCCGAAGAGGTCGTGAAGAAGATGAAGAACTACTGGCGG
CAGCTGCTGAACGCCAAGCTGATTACCCAGAGAAAGTTCGACAATCTGACCAAGGCCGAGAGAGGCGGCC
TGAGCGAACTGGATAAGGCCGGCTTCATCAAGAGACAGCTGGTGGAAACCCGGCAGATCACAAAGCACGT
GGCACAGATCCTGGACTCCCGGATGAACACTAAGTACGACGAGAATGACAAGCTGATCCGGGAAGTGAAA
GTGATCACCCTGAAGTCCAAGCTGGTGTCCGATTTCCGGAAGGATTTCCAGTTTTACAAAGTGCGCGAGA
TCAACAACTACCACCACGCCCACGACGCCTACCTGAACGCCGTCGTGGGAACCGCCCTGATCAAAAAGTA
CCCTAAGCTGGAAAGCGAGTTCGTGTACGGCGACTACAAGGTGTACGACGTGCGGAAGATGATCGCCAAG
AGCGAGCAGGAAATCGGCAAGGCTACCGCCAAGTACTTCTTCTACAGCAACATCATGAACTTTTTCAAGA
CCGAGATTACCCTGGCCAACGGCGAGATCCGGAAGCGGCCTCTGATCGAGACAAACGGCGAAACCGGGGA
GATCGTGTGGGATAAGGGCCGGGATTTTGCCACCGTGCGGAAAGTGCTGAGCATGCCCCAAGTGAATATC
GTGAAAAAGACCGAGGTGCAGACAGGCGGCTTCAGCAAAGAGTCTATCCTGCCCAAGAGGAACAGCGATA
AGCTGATCGCCAGAAAGAAGGACTGGGACCCTAAGAAGTACGGCGGCTTCGACAGCCCCACCGTGGCCTA
TTCTGTGCTGGTGGTGGCCAAAGTGGAAAAGGGCAAGTCCAAGAAACTGAAGAGTGTGAAAGAGCTGCTG
GGGATCACCATCATGGAAAGAAGCAGCTTCGAGAAGAATCCCATCGACTTTCTGGAAGCCAAGGGCTACA
AAGAAGTGAAAAAGGACCTGATCATCAAGCTGCCTAAGTACTCCCTGTTCGAGCTGGAAAACGGCCGGAA
GAGAATGCTGGCCTCTGCCGGCGAACTGCAGAAGGGAAACGAACTGGCCCTGCCCTCCAAATATGTGAAC
TTCCTGTACCTGGCCAGCCACTATGAGAAGCTGAAGGGCTCCCCCGAGGATAATGAGCAGAAACAGCTGT
TTGTGGAACAGCACAAGCACTACCTGGACGAGATCATCGAGCAGATCAGCGAGTTCTCCAAGAGAGTGAT
CCTGGCCGACGCTAATCTGGACAAAGTGCTGTCCGCCTACAACAAGCACCGGGATAAGCCCATCAGAGAG
CAGGCCGAGAATATCATCCACCTGTTTACCCTGACCAATCTGGGAGCCCCTGCCGCCTTCAAGTACTTTG
ACACCACCATCGACCGGAAGAGGTACACCAGCACCAAAGAGGTGCTGGACGCCACCCTGATCCACCAGAG
CATCACCGGCCTGTACGAGACACGGATCGACCTGTCTCAGCTGGGAGGCGACAAAAGGCCGGCGGCCACG
AAAAAGGCCGGCCAGGCAAAAAAGAAAAAGGGAGTGCAGGTGGAAACCATCTCCCCAGGAGACGGGCGCA
CCTTCCCCAAGCGCGGCCAGACCTGCGTGGTGCACTACACCGGGATGCTTGAAGATGGAAAGAAAGTTGA
TTCCTCCCGGGACAGAAACAAGCCCTTTAAGTTTATGCTAGGCAAGCAGGAGGTGATCCGAGGCTGGGAA
GAAGGGGTTGCCCAGATGAGTGTGGGTCAGAGAGCCAAACTGACTATATCTCCAGATTATGCCTATGGTG
CCACTGGGCACCCAGGCATCATCCCACCACATGCCACTCTCGTCTTCGATGTGGAGCTTCTAAAACTGGA
ATAAGAATTCCTAGAGCTCGCTGATCAGCCTCGACTGTGCCTTCTAGTTGCCAGCCATCTGTTGTTTGCC
CCTCCCCCGTGCCTTCCTTGACCCTGGAAGGTGCCACTCCCACTGTCCTTTCCTAATAAAATGAGGAAAT
TGCATCGCATTGTCTGAGTAGGTGTCATTCTATTCTGGGGGGTGGGGTGGGGCAGGACAGCAAGGGGGAG
GATTGGGAAGAGAATAGCAGGCATGCTGGGGAGCGGCCGCAGGAACCCCTAGTGATGGAGTTGGCCACTC
CCTCTCTGCGCGCTCGCTCGCTCACTGAGGCCGGGCGACCAAAGGTCGCCCGACGCCCGGGCTTTGCCCG
GGCGGCCTCAGTGAGCGAGCGAGCGCGCAGCTGCCTGCAGGGGCGCCTGATGCGGTATTTTCTCCTTACG
CATCTGTGCGGTATTTCACACCGCATA
[95 nt withheld, positions 6958-7052]
T
[46 nt withheld, positions 7054-7099]
C
[141 nt withheld, positions 7101-7241]
CCTTTGACGTTGGAGTCCACGTTCTTT
[37 nt withheld, positions 7269-7305]
ACTCTATCTCGGGCTATTCTTTTGATTTATAAGGGATTTTGCCGATTTCGGTCTATTGGTTAAAAAATGA
GCTGATTTAACAAAAATTTAACGCGAATTTTAACAAAATATTAACGTTTACAATTTTATGGTGCACTCTC
AGTACAATCTGCTCTGATGCCGCATAGTTAAGCCAGCCCCGACACCCGCCAACACCCGCTGACGCGCCCT
GACGGGCTTGTCTGCTCCCGGCATCCGCTTACAGACAAGCTGTGACCGTCTCCGGGAGCTGCATGTGTCA
GAGGTTTTCACCGTCATCACCGAAACGCGCGAGACGAAAGGGCCTCGTGATACGCCTATTTTTATAGGTT
AATGTCATGATAATAATGGTTTCTTAGACGTCAGGTGGCACTTTTCGGGGAAATGTGCGCGGAACCCCTA
TTTGTTTATTTTTCTAAATACATTCAAATATGTATCCGCTCATGAGACAATAACCCTGATAAATGCTTCA
ATAATATTGAAAAAGGAAGAGTATGAGTATTCAACATTTCCGTGTCGCCCTTATTCCCTTTTTTGCGGCA
TTTTGCCTTCCTGTTTTTGCTCACCCAGAAACGCTGGTGAAAGTAAAAGATGCTGAAGATCAGTTGGGTG
CACGAGTGGGTTACATCGAACTGGATCTCAACAGCGGTAAGATCCTTGAGAGTTTTCGCCCCGAAGAACG
TTTTCCAATGATGAGCACTTTTAAAGTTCTGCTATGTGGCGCGGTATTATCCCGTATTGACGCCGGGCAA
GAGCAACTCGGTCGCCGCATACACTATTCTCAGAATGACTTGGTTGAGTACTCACCAGTCACAGAAAAGC
ATCTTACGGATGGCATGACAGTAAGAGAATTATGCAGTGCTGCCATAACCATGAGTGATAACACTGCGGC
CAACTTACTTCTGACAACGATCGGAGGACCGAAGGAGCTAACCGCTTTTTTGCACAACATGGGGGATCAT
GTAACTCGCCTTGATCGTTGGGAACCGGAGCTGAATGAAGCCATACCAAACGACGAGCGTGACACCACGA
TGCCTGTAGCAATGGCAACAACGTTGCGCAAACTATTAACTGGCGAACTACTTACTCTAGCTTCCCGGCA
ACAATTAATAGACTGGATGGAGGCGGATAAAGTTGCAGGACCACTTCTGCGCTCGGCCCTTCCGGCTGGC
TGGTTTATTGCTGATAAATCTGGAGCCGGTGAGCGTGGAAGCCGCGGTATCATTGCAGCACTGGGGCCAG
ATGGTAAGCCCTCCCGTATCGTAGTTATCTACACGACGGGGAGTCAGGCAACTATGGATGAACGAAATAG
ACAGATCGCTGAGATAGGTGCCTCACTGATTAAGCATTGGTAACTGTCAGACCAAGTTTACTCATATATA
CTTTAGATTGATTTAAAACTTCATTTTTAATTTAAAAGGATCTAGGTGAAGATCCTTTTTGATAATCTCA
TGACCAAAATCCCTTAACGTGAGTTTTCGTTCCACTGAGCGTCAGACCCCGTAGAAAAGATCAAAGGATC
TTCTTGAGATCCTTTTTTTCTGCGCGTAATCTGCTGCTTGCAAACAAAAAAACCACCGCTACCAGCGGTG
GTTTGTTTGCCGGATCAAGAGCTACCAACTCTTTTTCCGAAGGTAACTGGCTTCAGCAGAGCGCAGATAC
CAAATACTGTTCTTCTAGTGTAGCCGTAGTTAGGCCACCACTTCAAGAACTCTGTAGCACCGCCTACATA
CCTCGCTCTGCTAATCCTGTTACCAGTGGCTGCTGCCAGTGGCGATAAGTCGTGTCTTACCGGGTTGGAC
TCAAGACGATAGTTACCGGATAAGGCGCAGCGGTCGGGCTGAACGGGGGGTTCGTGCACACAGCCCAGCT
TGGAGCGAACGACCTACACCGAACTGAGATACCTACAGCGTGAGCTATGAGAAAGCGCCACGCTTCCCGA
AGGGAGAAAGGCGGACAGGTATCCGGTAAGCGGCAGGGTCGGAACAGGAGAGCGCACGAGGGAGCTTCCA
GGGGGAAACGCCTGGTATCTTTATAGTCCTGTCGGGTTTCGCCACCTCTGACTTGAGCGTCGATTTTTGT
GATGCTCGTCAGGGGGGCGGAGCCTATGGAAAAACGCCAGCAACGCGGCCTTTTTACGGTTCCTGGCCTT
TTGCTGGCCTTTTGCTCACATGT
Features (pLannotate 1.2.2; 22 found; start..end, strand, type, name):
      1..241     +  promoter       U6 promoter: RNA polymerase III promoter for human U6 snRNA
    268..343     +  misc_RNA       gRNA scaffold: guide RNA scaffold for the Streptococcus pyogenes CRISPR/Cas9 system
    350..393     +  misc_RNA       gRNA scaffold (fragment): guide RNA scaffold for the Streptococcus pyogenes CRISPR/Cas9 system
    440..725     +  enhancer       CMV enhancer: human cytomegalovirus immediate early enhancer; contains an 18-bp deletion relative to the standard CMV enhancer
    727..1004    +  promoter       chicken β-actin promoter: No description available
   1005..1232    +  intron         hybrid intron: hybrid between chicken β-actin (CBA) and minute virus of mice (MMV) introns (Gray et al., 2011)
   1376..1696    +  CDS            DmrB: F36V mutant of FK506-binding protein FKBP12 binds synthetic ligands that do not bind wild-type FKBP
   1697..2387    +  CDS            Cas9(N) (fragment): N-terminal portion of Streptococcus pyogenes Cas9 (Zetsche et al., 2015)
   2399..2719    +  CDS            DmrB: F36V mutant of FK506-binding protein FKBP12 binds synthetic ligands that do not bind wild-type FKBP
   2730..3757    +  CDS            Cas9(N) (fragment): N-terminal portion of Streptococcus pyogenes Cas9 (Zetsche et al., 2015)
   3644..6142    +  CDS            Cas9(C): C-terminal portion of Streptococcus pyogenes Cas9 (Zetsche et al., 2015)
   6143..6190    +  CDS            nucleoplasmin NLS: bipartite nuclear localization signal from nucleoplasmin
   6190..6512    +  CDS            FKBP-V (fragment): F36V mutant of FK506-binding protein FKBP12 binds synthetic ligands that do not bind wild-type FKBP
   6545..6656    +  polyA_signal   bGH poly(A) signal: bovine growth hormone polyadenylation signal
   6761..6901    +  repeat_region  AAV2 ITR: inverted terminal repeat of adeno-associated virus serotype 2 inverted
   6906..6957    -  misc_feature   bom (fragment): basis of mobility region from pBR322
   6976..7431    +  rep_origin     f1 ori (sequence partly withheld): f1 bacteriophage origin of replication; arrow indicates direction of (+) strand synthesis
   7432..7481    -  misc_feature   bom (fragment): basis of mobility region from pBR322
   7583..7618    -  CDS            rop (fragment): Rop protein, which maintains plasmids at low copy number; rop
   7713..7817    +  promoter       AmpR promoter: bla
   7818..8678    +  CDS            AmpR: β-lactamase; bla; confers resistance to ampicillin, carbenicillin, and related antibiotics
   8849..9437    +  rep_origin     ori: high-copy-number ColE1/pMB1/pBR322/pUC origin of replication
