[The description below was written by a language model from this plasmid's Addgene catalogue record and pLannotate feature annotations shown in this document.]
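Description:
pX330 NLC-FKBP-Cas9 is a mammalian CRISPR expression plasmid built on the pX330-U6-Chimeric_BB-CBh-hSpCas9 backbone. It is maintained in bacteria as a high-copy plasmid through a pUC-type ColE1 origin and selected with ampicillin via the β-lactamase gene. The backbone also retains an f1 phage origin and a single annotated AAV2 inverted terminal repeat downstream of the expression cassette. That ITR is a remnant of the parental vector and does not amount to a functional AAV packaging arrangement.

The plasmid carries the two transcription units typical of pX330. A human U6 RNA polymerase III promoter sits upstream of the Streptococcus pyogenes guide RNA scaffold. The feature table does not annotate a specific spacer, so the guide position appears to be the parental cloning site. The second unit uses the CBh promoter (CMV enhancer, chicken β-actin promoter and hybrid intron) to drive a modified SpCas9, terminated by the bGH polyadenylation signal.

The feature table shows three copies of the F36V mutant of human FKBP12. One is at the N-terminus of Cas9, one is inserted internally where it interrupts the N-terminal portion of the Cas9 coding sequence, and one follows the nucleoplasmin NLS at the C-terminus. The "NLC" in the name probably refers to this N-terminal, internal loop and C-terminal placement, though the record does not define it. The stated insert size of 963 bp matches three FKBP units. The catalogue lists an N-terminal 3xFLAG tag, although the annotation does not mark it.

FKBP F36V binds synthetic ligands that do not recognise wild-type FKBP. According to the associated publication title, the construct belongs to a chemogenetic system for testing how Cas9 longevity affects genome editing outcomes.
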