Addgene plasmid #162726: pX330 NLC-FKBP-Cas9
Purpose: Mammalian expression
Depositing lab: Amit Choudhary. Depositing organization: Broad Institute. Publication: Chemogenetic System Demonstrates That Cas9 Longevity Impacts Genome Editing Outcomes. Sreekanth V, Zhou Q, Kokkonda P, Bermudez-Cabrera HC, Lim D, Law BK, Holmes BR, Chaudhary SK, Pergu R, Leger BS, Walker JA, Gifford DK, Sherwood RI, Choudhary A. ACS Cent Sci. 2020 Dec 23;6(12):2228-2237. doi: 10.1021/acscentsci.0c00129. Epub 2020 Nov 18. PubMed 33376784.
Backbone
  Vector backbone: pUC ori vector, pX330-U6-Chimeric_BB-CBh-hSpCas9
  Vector type: Mammalian Expression, CRISPR
Growth in bacteria
  Bacterial resistance: Ampicillin, 100 μg/mL
  Growth temperature: 37°C
  Growth strain: NEB Stable
  Copy number: High Copy
Gene/Insert
  Gene/Insert name: FKBP F36V
  Species: H. sapiens (human)
  Insert size (bp): 963
  Promoter: CBh
  Tag / fusion protein: 3xFLAG (N terminal on insert)
  Cloning method: Gibson Cloning
  Sequencing primers: 5′ agggatggttggttggtggg; 3′ CCAATCCTCCCCCTTGCTGT
Terms and licenses: Academic/Nonprofit Terms; Industry Terms: Not Available to Industry
How to cite: pX330 NLC-FKBP-Cas9 was a gift from Amit Choudhary (Addgene plasmid # 162726 ; http://n2t.net/addgene:162726 ; RRID:Addgene_162726)
